>Addgene plasmid #20930 | psiCHECK2-let-7 4x | addgene full sequence | sequence record 390788 | Addgene NGS Result
AGATCTGCGCAGCACCATGGCCTGAAATAACCTCTGAAAGAGGAACTTGGTTAGGTACCTTCTGAGGCGG
AAAGAACCAGCTGTGGAATGTGTGTCAGTTAGGGTGTGGAAAGTCCCCAGGCTCCCCAGCAGGCAGAAGT
ATGCAAAGCATGCATCTCAATTAGTCAGCAACCAGGTGTGGAAAGTCCCCAGGCTCCCCAGCAGGCAGAA
GTATGCAAAGCATGCATCTCAATTAGTCAGCAACCATAGTCCCGCCCCTAACTCCGCCCATCCCGCCCCT
AACTCCGCCCAGTTCCGCCCATTCTCCGCCCCATGGCTGACTAATTTTTTTTATTTATGCAGAGGCCGAG
GCCGCCTCGGCCTCTGAGCTATTCCAGAAGTAGTGAGGAGGCTTTTTTGGAGGCCTAGGCTTTTGCAAAA
AGCTTGATTCTTCTGACACAACAGTCTCGAACTTAAGCTGCAGAAGTTGGTCGTGAGGCACTGGGCAGGT
AAGTATCAAGGTTACAAGACAGGTTTAAGGAGACCAATAGAAACTGGGCTTGTCGAGACAGAGAAGACTC
TTGCGTTTCTGATAGGCACCTATTGGTCTTACTGACATCCACTTTGCCTTTCTCTCCACAGGTGTCCACT
CCCAGTTCAATTACAGCTCTTAAGGCTAGAGTACTTAATACGACTCACTATAGGCTAGCCACCATGGCTT
CCAAGGTGTACGACCCCGAGCAACGCAAACGCATGATCACTGGGCCTCAGTGGTGGGCTCGCTGCAAGCA
AATGAACGTGCTGGACTCCTTCATCAACTACTATGATTCCGAGAAGCACGCCGAGAACGCCGTGATTTTT
CTGCATGGTAACGCTGCCTCCAGCTACCTGTGGAGGCACGTCGTGCCTCACATCGAGCCCGTGGCTAGAT
GCATCATCCCTGATCTGATCGGAATGGGTAAGTCCGGCAAGAGCGGGAATGGCTCATATCGCCTCCTGGA
TCACTACAAGTACCTCACCGCTTGGTTCGAGCTGCTGAACCTTCCAAAGAAAATCATCTTTGTGGGCCAC
GACTGGGGGGCTTGTCTGGCCTTTCACTACTCCTACGAGCACCAAGACAAGATCAAGGCCATCGTCCATG
CTGAGAGTGTCGTGGACGTGATCGAGTCCTGGGACGAGTGGCCTGACATCGAGGAGGATATCGCCCTGAT
CAAGAGCGAAGAGGGCGAGAAAATGGTGCTTGAGAATAACTTCTTCGTCGAGACCATGCTCCCAAGCAAG
ATCATGCGGAAACTGGAGCCTGAGGAGTTCGCTGCCTACCTGGAGCCATTCAAGGAGAAGGGCGAGGTTA
GACGGCCTACCCTCTCCTGGCCTCGCGAGATCCCTCTCGTTAAGGGAGGCAAGCCCGACGTCGTCCAGAT
TGTCCGCAACTACAACGCCTACCTTCGGGCCAGCGACGATCTGCCTAAGATGTTCATCGAGTCCGACCCT
GGGTTCTTTTCCAACGCTATTGTCGAGGGAGCTAAGAAGTTCCCTAACACCGAGTTCGTGAAGGTGAAGG
GCCTCCACTTCAGCCAGGAGGACGCTCCAGATGAAATGGGTAAGTACATCAAGAGCTTCGTGGAGCGCGT
GCTGAAGAACGAGCAGTAATTCTAGGCGATCGCTCGAGACTATACAAGGATCTACCTCAGTCGAGACTAT
ACAAGGATCTACCTCAGTCGAGACTATACAAGGATCTACCTCAGTCGAGACTATACAAGGATCTACCTCA
GTCGACGCGGCCGCTGGCCGCAATAAAATATCTTTATTTTCATTACATCTGTGTGTTGGTTTTTTGTGTG
AGGATCTAAATGAGTCTTCGGACCTCGCGGGGGCCGCTTAAGCGGTGGTTAGGGTTTGTCTGACGCGGGG
GGAGGGGGAAGGAACGAAACACTCTCATTCGGAGGCGGCTCGGGGTTTGGTCTTGGTGGCCACGGGCACG
CAGAAGAGCGCCGCGATCCTCTTAAGCACCCCCCCGCCCTCCGTGGAGGCGGGGGTTTGGTCGGCGGGTG
GTAACTGGCGGGCCGCTGACTCGGGCGGGTCGCGCGCCCCAGAGTGTGACCTTTTCGGTCTGCTCGCAGA
CCCCCGGGCGGCGCCGCCGCGGCGGCGACGGGCTCGCTGGGTCCTAGGCTCCATGGGGACCGTATACGTG
GACAGGCTCTGGAGCATCCGCACGACTGCGGTGATATTACCGGAGACCTTCTGCGGGACGAGCCGGGTCA
CGCGGCTGACGCGGAGCGTCCGTTGGGCGACAAACACCAGGACGGGGCACAGGTACACTATCTTGTCACC
CGGAGGCGCGAGGGACTGCAGGAGCTTCAGGGAGTGGCGCAGCTGCTTCATCCCCGTGGCCCGTTGCTCG
CGTTTGCTGGCGGTGTCCCCGGAAGAAATATATTTGCATGTCTTTAGTTCTATGATGACACAAACCCCGC
CCAGCGTCTTGTCATTGGCGAATTCGAACACGCAGATGCAGTCGGGGCGGCGCGGTCCCAGGTCCACTTC
GCATATTAAGGTGACGCGTGTGGCCTCGAACACCGAGCGACCCTGCAGCGACCCGCTTAAAAGCTTGGCA
TTCCGGTACTGTTGGTAAAGCCACCATGGCCGATGCTAAGAACATTAAGAAGGGCCCTGCTCCCTTCTAC
CCTCTGGAGGATGGCACCGCTGGCGAGCAGCTGCACAAGGCCATGAAGAGGTATGCCCTGGTGCCTGGCA
CCATTGCCTTCACCGATGCCCACATTGAGGTGGACATCACCTATGCCGAGTACTTCGAGATGTCTGTGCG
CCTGGCCGAGGCCATGAAGAGGTACGGCCTGAACACCAACCACCGCATCGTGGTGTGCTCTGAGAACTCT
CTGCAGTTCTTCATGCCAGTGCTGGGCGCCCTGTTCATCGGAGTGGCCGTGGCCCCTGCTAACGACATTT
ACAACGAGCGCGAGCTGCTGAACAGCATGGGCATTTCTCAGCCTACCGTGGTGTTCGTGTCTAAGAAGGG
CCTGCAGAAGATCCTGAACGTGCAGAAGAAGCTGCCTATCATCCAGAAGATCATCATCATGGACTCTAAG
ACCGACTACCAGGGCTTCCAGAGCATGTACACATTCGTGACATCTCATCTGCCTCCTGGCTTCAACGAGT
ACGACTTCGTGCCAGAGTCTTTCGACAGGGACAAAACCATTGCCCTGATCATGAACAGCTCTGGGTCTAC
CGGCCTGCCTAAGGGCGTGGCCCTGCCTCATCGCACCGCCTGTGTGCGCTTCTCTCACGCCCGCGACCCT
ATTTTCGGCAACCAGATCATCCCCGACACCGCTATTCTGAGCGTGGTGCCATTCCACCACGGCTTCGGCA
TGTTCACCACCCTGGGCTACCTGATTTGCGGCTTTCGGGTGGTGCTGATGTACCGCTTCGAGGAGGAGCT
GTTCCTGCGCAGCCTGCAAGACTACAAAATTCAGTCTGCCCTGCTGGTGCCAACCCTGTTCAGCTTCTTC
GCTAAGAGCACCCTGATCGACAAGTACGACCTGTCTAACCTGCACGAGATTGCCTCTGGCGGCGCCCCAC
TGTCTAAGGAGGTGGGCGAAGCCGTGGCCAAGCGCTTTCATCTGCCAGGCATCCGCCAGGGCTACGGCCT
GACCGAGACAACCAGCGCCATTCTGATTACCCCAGAGGGCGACGACAAGCCTGGCGCCGTGGGCAAGGTG
GTGCCATTCTTCGAGGCCAAGGTGGTGGACCTGGACACCGGCAAGACCCTGGGAGTGAACCAGCGCGGCG
AGCTGTGTGTGCGCGGCCCTATGATTATGTCCGGCTACGTGAATAACCCTGAGGCCACAAACGCCCTGAT
CGACAAGGACGGCTGGCTGCACTCTGGCGACATTGCCTACTGGGACGAGGACGAGCACTTCTTCATCGTG
GACCGCCTGAAGTCTCTGATCAAGTACAAGGGCTACCAGGTGGCCCCAGCCGAGCTGGAGTCTATCCTGC
TGCAGCACCCTAACATTTTCGACGCCGGAGTGGCCGGCCTGCCCGACGACGATGCCGGCGAGCTGCCTGC
CGCCGTCGTCGTGCTGGAACACGGCAAGACCATGACCGAGAAGGAGATCGTGGACTATGTGGCCAGCCAG
GTGACAACCGCCAAGAAGCTGCGCGGCGGAGTGGTGTTCGTGGACGAGGTGCCCAAGGGCCTGACCGGCA
AGCTGGACGCCCGCAAGATCCGCGAGATCCTGATCAAGGCTAAGAAAGGCGGCAAGATCGCCGTGTAATA
ATTCTAGAGTCGGGGCGGCCGGCCGCTTCGAGCAGACATGATAAGATACATTGATGAGTTTGGACAAACC
ACAACTAGAATGCAGTGAAAAAAATGCTTTATTTGTGAAATTTGTGATGCTATTGCTTTATTTGTAACCA
TTATAAGCTGCAATAAACAAGTTAACAACAACAATTGCATTCATTTTATGTTTCAGGTTCAGGGGGAGGT
GTGGGAGGTTTTTTAAAGCAAGTAAAACCTCTACAAATGTGGTAAAATCGATAAGGATCCAGGTGGCACT
TTTCGGGGAAATGTGCGCGGAACCCCTATTTGTTTATTTTTCTAAATACATTCAAATATGTATCCGCTCA
TGAGACAATAACCCTGATAAATGCTTCAATAATATTGAAAAAGGAAGAGTATGAGTATTCAACATTTCCG
TGTCGCCCTTATTCCCTTTTTTGCGGCATTTTGCCTTCCTGTTTTTGCTCACCCAGAAACGCTGGTGAAA
GTAAAAGATGCTGAAGATCAGTTGGGTGCACGAGTGGGTTACATCGAACTGGATCTCAACAGCGGTAAGA
TCCTTGAGAGTTTTCGCCCCGAAGAACGTTTTCCAATGATGAGCACTTTTAAAGTTCTGCTATGTGGCGC
GGTATTATCCCGTATTGACGCCGGGCAAGAGCAACTCGGTCGCCGCATACACTATTCTCAGAATGACTTG
GTTGAGTACTCACCAGTCACAGAAAAGCATCTTACGGATGGCATGACAGTAAGAGAATTATGCAGTGCTG
CCATAACCATGAGTGATAACACTGCGGCCAACTTACTTCTGACAACGATCGGAGGACCGAAGGAGCTAAC
CGCTTTTTTGCACAACATGGGGGATCATGTAACTCGCCTTGATCGTTGGGAACCGGAGCTGAATGAAGCC
ATACCAAACGACGAGCGTGACACCACGATGCCTGTAGCAATGGCAACAACGTTGCGCAAACTATTAACTG
GCGAACTACTTACTCTAGCTTCCCGGCAACAATTAATAGACTGGATGGAGGCGGATAAAGTTGCAGGACC
ACTTCTGCGCTCGGCCCTTCCGGCTGGCTGGTTTATTGCTGATAAATCTGGAGCCGGTGAGCGTGGGTCT
CGCGGTATCATTGCAGCACTGGGGCCAGATGGTAAGCCCTCCCGTATCGTAGTTATCTACACGACGGGGA
GTCAGGCAACTATGGATGAACGAAATAGACAGATCGCTGAGATAGGTGCCTCACTGATTAAGCATTGGTA
ACTGTCAGACCAAGTTTACTCATATATACTTTAGATTGATTTAAAACTTCATTTTTAATTTAAAAGGATC
TAGGTGAAGATCCTTTTTGATAATCTCATGACCAAAATCCCTTAACGTGAGTTTTCGTTCCACTGAGCGT
CAGACCCCGTAGAAAAGATCAAAGGATCTTCTTGAGATCCTTTTTTTCTGCGCGTAATCTGCTGCTTGCA
AACAAAAAAACCACCGCTACCAGCGGTGGTTTGTTTGCCGGATCAAGAGCTACCAACTCTTTTTCCGAAG
GTAACTGGCTTCAGCAGAGCGCAGATACCAAATACTGTTCTTCTAGTGTAGCCGTAGTTAGGCCACCACT
TCAAGAACTCTGTAGCACCGCCTACATACCTCGCTCTGCTAATCCTGTTACCAGTGGCTGCTGCCAGTGG
CGATAAGTCGTGTCTTACCGGGTTGGACTCAAGACGATAGTTACCGGATAAGGCGCAGCGGTCGGGCTGA
ACGGGGGGTTCGTGCACACAGCCCAGCTTGGAGCGAACGACCTACACCGAACTGAGATACCTACAGCGTG
AGCTATGAGAAAGCGCCACGCTTCCCGAAGGGAGAAAGGCGGACAGGTATCCGGTAAGCGGCAGGGTCGG
AACAGGAGAGCGCACGAGGGAGCTTCCAGGGGGAAACGCCTGGTATCTTTATAGTCCTGTCGGGTTTCGC
CACCTCTGACTTGAGCGTCGATTTTTGTGATGCTCGTCAGGGGGGCGGAGCCTATGGAAAAACGCCAGCA
ACGCGGCCTTTTTACGGTTCCTGGCCTTTTGCTGGCCTTTTGCTCACATGGCTCGAC
Features (pLannotate 1.2.2; 12 found; start..end, strand, type, name):
     62..419     +  promoter       SV40 promoter: SV40 enhancer and early promoter
    489..621     +  intron         chimeric intron: chimera between introns from human β-globin and immunoglobulin heavy chain genes
    666..684     +  promoter       T7 promoter: promoter for bacteriophage T7 RNA polymerase
    694..1629    +  CDS            hRluc: Renilla luciferase human codon-optimized
   1772..1820    +  polyA_signal   poly(A) signal: synthetic polyadenylation signal
   1829..2580    +  promoter       HSV TK promoter: herpes simplex virus thymidine kinase promoter
   2616..4268    +  CDS            luciferase: firefly luciferase; luc+; enhanced luc+ version of the luciferase gene AAS38485.1 42718124.0
   4312..4433    -  polyA_signal   SV40 poly(A) signal: SV40 polyadenylation signal
   4456..4524    -  CDS            large T antigen (fragment): large T antigen from SV40 (simian virus 40)
   4566..4670    +  promoter       AmpR promoter: bla
   4671..5531    +  CDS            AmpR: β-lactamase; bla; confers resistance to ampicillin, carbenicillin, and related antibiotics
   5702..6290    +  rep_origin     ori: high-copy-number ColE1/pMB1/pBR322/pUC origin of replication
