[The description below was written by a language model from this plasmid's Addgene catalogue record and pLannotate feature annotations shown in this document.]
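Description:
psiCHECK2-let-7 4x is a dual-luciferase reporter plasmid built on the psiCHECK-2 backbone and catalogued for expression in mammalian and insect cells. It is propagated in E. coli as a high-copy plasmid through a ColE1/pUC-type origin, with selection by ampicillin via the β-lactamase gene and its native promoter. The sequenced record is about 6.4 kb, consistent with the roughly 6.3 kb backbone plus the small insert.

The plasmid carries two independent reporter cassettes. In the first, the SV40 enhancer/early promoter, followed by a chimeric β-globin/immunoglobulin intron that improves expression, drives human codon-optimized Renilla luciferase (hRluc). A T7 promoter just upstream of the coding sequence also allows in vitro transcription of the reporter mRNA. The insert, a 108 bp array of four let-7 microRNA target sites, was cloned between the XhoI and NotI sites, both of which are retained. It is not annotated in the feature table, but the unannotated gap between the end of hRluc and the synthetic poly(A) signal fits its expected placement in the Renilla 3′ UTR. The second cassette uses the HSV thymidine kinase promoter to express firefly luciferase (luc+), terminated by an SV40 polyadenylation signal, and it carries no target sites.

Because let-7-loaded Argonaute complexes can act on the Renilla transcript while the firefly transcript is unaffected, the Renilla/firefly ratio gives a measure of let-7-mediated silencing normalized for transfection efficiency. The associated publication concerns the distinct translational repression mechanisms of Drosophila Argonaute1 and Argonaute2, so the construct serves as a reporter for small-RNA-directed repression in such studies.
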