Addgene plasmid #20930: psiCHECK2-let-7 4x
Depositing lab: Yukihide Tomari. Depositing organization: The University of Tokyo. Publication: Drosophila argonaute1 and argonaute2 employ distinct mechanisms for translational repression. Iwasaki S, Kawamata T, Tomari Y. Mol Cell. 2009 Apr 10;34(1):58-67. doi: 10.1016/j.molcel.2009.02.010. Epub 2009 Mar 5. PubMed 19268617.
Backbone
  Vector backbone: psiCHECK-2
  Backbone size w/o insert (bp): 6273
  Vector type: Mammalian Expression, Insect Expression, Luciferase
Growth in bacteria
  Bacterial resistance: Ampicillin, 100 μg/mL
  Growth temperature: 37°C
  Growth strain: DH5alpha
  Copy number: High Copy
Gene/Insert
  Gene/Insert name: 4x let-7 target sites
  Insert size (bp): 108
  Cloning method: Restriction Enzyme; 5′ cloning site XhoI (not destroyed); 3′ cloning site NotI (not destroyed)
  Sequencing primers: 5′ TAAGTACATCAAGAGCTTCG
Terms and licenses: Academic/Nonprofit Terms; Industry Terms: Not Available to Industry
Depositor comments: Single let7 site sequence is - 5'-TCGAGACTATACAAGGATCTACCTCAG
How to cite: psiCHECK2-let-7 4x was a gift from Yukihide Tomari (Addgene plasmid # 20930 ; http://n2t.net/addgene:20930 ; RRID:Addgene_20930)
