>Addgene plasmid #20930 | psiCHECK2-let-7 4x | addgene partial sequence | sequence record 26713 | 20930 with RenLuc3-F 5'-GTACATCAAGAGCTTCGTGG
CTAGGCGATCGCTCGAGACTATACAAGGATCTACCTCAGTCGAGACTATACAAGGATCTACCTCAGTCGA
GACTATACAAGGATCTACCTCAGTCGAGACTATACAAGGATCTACCTCAGTCGACGCGGCCGCTGGCCGC
AATAAAATATCTTTATTTTCATTACATCTGTGTGTTGGTTTTTTGTGTGAGGATCTAAATGAGTCTTCGG
ACCTCGCGGGGGCCGCTTAAGCGGTGGTTAGGGTTTGTCTGACGCGGGGGGAGGGGGAAGGAACGAAACA
CTCTCATTCGGAGGCGGCTCGGGGTTTGGTCTTGGTGGCCACGGGCACGCAGAAGAGCGCCGCGATCCTC
TTAAGCACCCCCCCGCCCTCCGTGGAGGCGGGGGTTTGGTCGGCGGGTGGTAACTGGCGGGCCGCTGACT
CGGGCGGGTCGCGCGCCCCAGAGTGTGACCTTTTCGGTCTGCTCGCAGACCCCCGGGCGGCGCCGCCGCG
GCGGCGACGGGCTCGCTGGGTCCTAGGCTCCATGGGGACCGTATACGTGGACAGGCTCTGGAGCATCCGC
ACGACTGCGGTGATATTACCGGAGACCTTCTGCGGGACGAGCCGGGTCACGCGGCTGACGCGGAGCGTCC
GTTGGGCGACAAACACCAGGACGGGGCACAGGTACACTATCTTGTCACCCGGAGGCGCGAGGGACTGCAG
GAGCTTCAGGGAGTGGCGCAGCTGCTTCATCCCGTGGCCCGTTGCTCGCGTTTGCTGGCGGTGTCCCCGG
AAAAATATATTGCATGTCTTTAGTTCTATGATGACCAACCCCGCCAGCGTCTTGCC
